Addgene plasmid #129488: pIRES2-hPAC
Purpose: Expresses human TMEM206
Depositing lab: Zhaozhu Qiu. Publication: PAC, an evolutionarily conserved membrane protein, is a proton-activated chloride channel. Yang J, Chen J, Del Carmen Vitery M, Osei-Owusu J, Chu J, Yu H, Sun S, Qiu Z. Science. 2019 Apr 26;364(6438):395-399. doi: 10.1126/science.aav9739. Epub 2019 Apr 25. PubMed 31023925.
Backbone
  Vector backbone: pIRES2-EGFP
  Backbone manufacturer: Clontech
  Backbone size w/o insert (bp): 5300
  Total vector size (bp): 6353
  Modifications to backbone: Inserted human PAC using XhoI and EcoRI restriction enzyme sites.
  Vector type: Mammalian Expression
  Selectable markers: Neomycin (select with G418)
Growth in bacteria
  Bacterial resistance: Kanamycin, 50 μg/mL
  Growth temperature: 37°C
  Growth strain: DH5alpha
  Copy number: Unknown
Gene/Insert
  Gene/Insert name: Transmembrane protein 206 (alt names: TMEM206; C1orf75; hPAC)
  Species: H. sapiens (human)
  Insert size (bp): 1053
  GenBank ID: 55248 NP_060722
  Entrez Gene: PACC1 (a.k.a. C1orf75, PAC, TMEM206)
  Promoter: CMV
  Cloning method: Restriction Enzyme; 5′ cloning site XhoI (unknown if destroyed); 3′ cloning site EcoRI (unknown if destroyed)
  Sequencing primers: 5′ CMV - F; 3′ IRES Rev
Terms and licenses: Academic/Nonprofit Terms; Industry Terms: Not Available to Industry
How to cite: pIRES2-hPAC was a gift from Zhaozhu Qiu (Addgene plasmid # 129488 ; http://n2t.net/addgene:129488 ; RRID:Addgene_129488)
