[The description below was written by a language model from this plasmid's Addgene catalogue record and pLannotate feature annotations shown in this document.]
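Description:
pIRES2-hPAC is a mammalian expression plasmid built on the Clontech pIRES2-EGFP backbone, carrying the human TMEM206 coding sequence (gene symbol PACC1, also called C1orf75 or hPAC), which encodes the proton-activated chloride channel PAC. The roughly 1.05 kb open reading frame was inserted between the XhoI and EcoRI sites of the multiple cloning site, directly downstream of the human cytomegalovirus immediate early enhancer and promoter. No epitope tag is annotated on the insert. Following the PAC coding sequence is the encephalomyocarditis virus IRES and then EGFP, with an SV40 polyadenylation signal terminating the transcript. This arrangement produces a single bicistronic mRNA from which the channel and EGFP are translated as separate proteins. Green fluorescence therefore marks transfected cells without fusing anything to the channel.

The plasmid is propagated in E. coli through a high-copy ColE1/pUC-type origin and also carries an f1 origin for single-stranded DNA production. A single Tn5 aminoglycoside phosphotransferase gene (NeoR/KanR) serves both hosts. A bacterial bla-type promoter drives it for kanamycin selection, and the SV40 enhancer/early promoter drives it in mammalian cells for G418 selection, with an HSV TK polyadenylation signal downstream. The short large T antigen, ble and bGH poly(A) fragments in the feature table appear to be incidental backbone matches rather than functional elements. The sequenced record is 6,376 nt, slightly larger than the catalogued total of 6,353 bp. The stated purpose is expression of human TMEM206, and the EGFP reporter suits experiments in which individual expressing cells need to be identified, such as functional studies of the channel.
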