Features (pLannotate 1.2.2; 16 found; start..end, strand, type, name):
     61..364     +  enhancer       CMV enhancer: human cytomegalovirus immediate early enhancer
    365..568     +  promoter       CMV promoter: human cytomegalovirus (CMV) immediate early promoter
    591..619     +  misc_feature   MCS (fragment): multiple cloning site
    621..1670    +  CDS            PACC1: PACC1_HUMAN - Also known as C1orf75 From Homo sapiens (Human).
   1735..2321    +  misc_feature   IRES2: internal ribosome entry site (IRES) of the encephalomyocarditis virus (EMCV)
   2322..3041    +  CDS            EGFP: the original enhanced GFP (Yang et al., 1996) mammalian codon-optimized
   3058..3141    +  CDS            large T antigen (fragment): large T antigen from SV40 (simian virus 40)
   3164..3285    +  polyA_signal   SV40 poly(A) signal: SV40 polyadenylation signal
   3319..3747    -  rep_origin     f1 ori (sequence partly withheld): f1 bacteriophage origin of replication; arrow indicates direction of (+) strand synthesis
   3774..3878    +  promoter       AmpR promoter: bla
   3880..4237    +  promoter       SV40 promoter: SV40 enhancer and early promoter
   4272..5066    +  CDS            NeoR/KanR: aminoglycoside phosphotransferase from Tn5; aph(3')-II (or nptII); confers resistance to neomycin, kanamycin, and G418 (Geneticin®)
   5087..5239    +  CDS            ble (fragment): BLE_KLEPN - Experimental evidence at protein level: Swiss-Prot protein existence level 1. Binding protein with a strong affinity to the bleomycin family of antibiotics. Binds to CL990; an antimitotic-antibiotic compound. From Klebsiella pneumoniae.
   5298..5345    +  polyA_signal   HSV TK poly(A) signal: herpes simplex virus thymidine kinase polyadenylation signal (Cole and Stacy, 1985)
   5436..5452    -  polyA_signal   bGH poly(A) signal (fragment): bovine growth hormone polyadenylation signal
   5674..6262    +  rep_origin     ori: high-copy-number ColE1/pMB1/pBR322/pUC origin of replication
>Addgene plasmid #129488 | pIRES2-hPAC | addgene full sequence | sequence record 256539 | Addgene NGS Result
TAGTTATTAATAGTAATCAATTACGGGGTCATTAGTTCATAGCCCATATATGGAGTTCCGCGTTACATAA
CTTACGGTAAATGGCCCGCCTGGCTGACCGCCCAACGACCCCCGCCCATTGACGTCAATAATGACGTATG
TTCCCATAGTAACGCCAATAGGGACTTTCCATTGACGTCAATGGGTGGAGTATTTACGGTAAACTGCCCA
CTTGGCAGTACATCAAGTGTATCATATGCCAAGTACGCCCCCTATTGACGTCAATGACGGTAAATGGCCC
GCCTGGCATTATGCCCAGTACATGACCTTATGGGACTTTCCTACTTGGCAGTACATCTACGTATTAGTCA
TCGCTATTACCATGGTGATGCGGTTTTGGCAGTACATCAATGGGCGTGGATAGCGGTTTGACTCACGGGG
ATTTCCAAGTCTCCACCCCATTGACGTCAATGGGAGTTTGTTTTGGCACCAAAATCAACGGGACTTTCCA
AAATGTCGTAACAACTCCGCCCCATTGACGCAAATGGGCGGTAGGCGTGTACGGTGGGAGGTCTATATAA
GCAGAGCTGGTTTAGTGAACCGTCAGATCCGCTAGCGCTACCGGACTCAGATCTCGAGCCATGATCCGGC
AGGAGCGCTCCACATCCTACCAGGAGCTGAGTGAGGAGTTGGTCCAGGTGGTTGAGAACTCAGAGCTGGC
AGACGAGCAGGACAAGGAGACGGTCAGAGTCCAAGGTCCGGGTATCTTACCAGGCCTGGACAGCGAGTCC
GCCTCCAGCAGCATCCGCTTCAGCAAGGCCTGCCTGAAGAACGTCTTCTCGGTCCTACTCATCTTCATCT
ACCTGCTGCTCATGGCTGTGGCCGTCTTCCTGGTCTACCGGACCATCACAGACTTTCGTGAGAAACTCAA
GCACCCTGTCATGTCTGTGTCTTACAAGGAAGTGGATCGCTATGATGCCCCAGGTATTGCCTTGTACCCC
GGTCAGGCCCAGTTGCTCAGCTGTAAGCACCATTACGAGGTCATTCCTCCTCTGACAAGCCCTGGCCAGC
CGGGTGACATGAATTGCACCACCCAGAGGATCAACTACACGGACCCCTTCTCCAATCAGACTGTGAAATC
TGCCCTGATTGTCCAGGGGCCCCGGGAAGTGAAAAAGCGGGAGCTGGTCTTCCTCCAGTTCCGCCTGAAC
AAGAGTAGTGAGGACTTCAGCGCCATTGATTACCTCCTCTTCTCTTCTTTCCAGGAGTTCCTGCAAAGCC
CAAACAGGGTAGGCTTCATGCAGGCCTGTGAGAGTGCCTATTCCAGCTGGAAGTTCTCTGGGGGCTTCCG
CACCTGGGTCAAGATGTCACTGGTAAAGACCAAGGAGGAGGATGGGCGGGAAGCAGTGGAGTTCCGGCAG
GAGACAAGTGTGGTTAACTACATTGACCAGAGGCCAGCTGCCAAAAAAAGTGCTCAATTGTTTTTTGTGG
TCTTTGAATGGAAAGATCCTTTCATCCAGAAAGTCCAAGATATAGTCACTGCCAATCCTTGGAACACAAT
TGCTCTTCTCTGTGGCGCCTTCTTGGCATTATTTAAAGCAGCAGAGTTTGCCAAACTGAGTATAAAATGG
ATGATCAAAATTAGAAAGAGATACCTTAAAAGAAGAGGTCAGGCAACGAGCCACATAAGCTGAGAATTCT
GCAGTCGACACCGGTGCGATCGCACGCGTCCGCGGCCCGGGCGCGCCGGATCCGCCCCTCTCCCTCCCCC
CCCCCTAACGTTACTGGCCGAAGCCGCTTGGAATAAGGCCGGTGTGCGTTTGTCTATATGTTATTTTCCA
CCATATTGCCGTCTTTTGGCAATGTGAGGGCCCGGAAACCTGGCCCTGTCTTCTTGACGAGCATTCCTAG
GGGTCTTTCCCCTCTCGCCAAAGGAATGCAAGGTCTGTTGAATGTCGTGAAGGAAGCAGTTCCTCTGGAA
GCTTCTTGAAGACAAACAACGTCTGTAGCGACCCTTTGCAGGCAGCGGAACCCCCCACCTGGCGACAGGT
GCCTCTGCGGCCAAAAGCCACGTGTATAAGATACACCTGCAAAGGCGGCACAACCCCAGTGCCACGTTGT
GAGTTGGATAGTTGTGGAAAGAGTCAAATGGCTCTCCTCAAGCGTATTCAACAAGGGGCTGAAGGATGCC
CAGAAGGTACCCCATTGTATGGGATCTGATCTGGGGCCTCGGTACACATGCTTTACATGTGTTTAGTCGA
GGTTAAAAAAACGTCTAGGCCCCCCGAACCACGGGGACGTGGTTTTCCTTTGAAAAACACGATGATAATA
TGGCCACAACCATGGTGAGCAAGGGCGAGGAGCTGTTCACCGGGGTGGTGCCCATCCTGGTCGAGCTGGA
CGGCGACGTAAACGGCCACAAGTTCAGCGTGTCCGGCGAGGGCGAGGGCGATGCCACCTACGGCAAGCTG
ACCCTGAAGTTCATCTGCACCACCGGCAAGCTGCCCGTGCCCTGGCCCACCCTCGTGACCACCCTGACCT
ACGGCGTGCAGTGCTTCAGCCGCTACCCCGACCACATGAAGCAGCACGACTTCTTCAAGTCCGCCATGCC
CGAAGGCTACGTCCAGGAGCGCACCATCTTCTTCAAGGACGACGGCAACTACAAGACCCGCGCCGAGGTG
AAGTTCGAGGGCGACACCCTGGTGAACCGCATCGAGCTGAAGGGCATCGACTTCAAGGAGGACGGCAACA
TCCTGGGGCACAAGCTGGAGTACAACTACAACAGCCACAACGTCTATATCATGGCCGACAAGCAGAAGAA
CGGCATCAAGGTGAACTTCAAGATCCGCCACAACATCGAGGACGGCAGCGTGCAGCTCGCCGACCACTAC
CAGCAGAACACCCCCATCGGCGACGGCCCCGTGCTGCTGCCCGACAACCACTACCTGAGCACCCAGTCCG
CCCTGAGCAAAGACCCCAACGAGAAGCGCGATCACATGGTCCTGCTGGAGTTCGTGACCGCCGCCGGGAT
CACTCTCGGCATGGACGAGCTGTACAAGTAAAGCGGCCGCGACTCTAGATCATAATCAGCCATACCACAT
TTGTAGAGGTTTTACTTGCTTTAAAAAACCTCCCACACCTCCCCCTGAACCTGAAACATAAAATGAATGC
AATTGTTGTTGTTAACTTGTTTATTGCAGCTTATAATGGTTACAAATAAAGCAATAGCATCACAAATTTC
ACAAATAAAGCATTTTTTTCACTGCATTCTAGTTGTGGTTTGTCCAAACTCATCAATGTATCTTAAGGCG
TAAATTGTAAGCGTTAATATTTTGTTAAAATTCGCGTTAAATTTTTGTTAAATCAGCTCATTTTTTAACC
AATAGGCCGAAATCGGCAAAATCCCTTATAAATCAAAAGAATAGACCGAGATAGGGT
[37 nt withheld, positions 3418-3454]
AAAGAACGTGGACTCCAACGTCAAAGG
[49 nt withheld, positions 3482-3530]
T
[91 nt withheld, positions 3532-3622]
G
[124 nt withheld, positions 3624-3747]
CAGGTGGCACTTTTCGGGGAAATGTGCGCGGAACCCCTATTTGTTTATTTTTCTAAATACATTCAAATAT
GTATCCGCTCATGAGACAATAACCCTGATAAATGCTTCAATAATATTGAAAAAGGAAGAGTCCTGAGGCG
GAAAGAACCAGCTGTGGAATGTGTGTCAGTTAGGGTGTGGAAAGTCCCCAGGCTCCCCAGCAGGCAGAAG
TATGCAAAGCATGCATCTCAATTAGTCAGCAACCAGGTGTGGAAAGTCCCCAGGCTCCCCAGCAGGCAGA
AGTATGCAAAGCATGCATCTCAATTAGTCAGCAACCATAGTCCCGCCCCTAACTCCGCCCATCCCGCCCC
TAACTCCGCCCAGTTCCGCCCATTCTCCGCCCCATGGCTGACTAATTTTTTTTATTTATGCAGAGGCCGA
GGCCGCCTCGGCCTCTGAGCTATTCCAGAAGTAGTGAGGAGGCTTTTTTGGAGGCCTAGGCTTTTGCAAA
GATCGATCAAGAGACAGGATGAGGATCGTTTCGCATGATTGAACAAGATGGATTGCACGCAGGTTCTCCG
GCCGCTTGGGTGGAGAGGCTATTCGGCTATGACTGGGCACAACAGACAATCGGCTGCTCTGATGCCGCCG
TGTTCCGGCTGTCAGCGCAGGGGCGCCCGGTTCTTTTTGTCAAGACCGACCTGTCCGGTGCCCTGAATGA
ACTGCAAGACGAGGCAGCGCGGCTATCGTGGCTGGCCACGACGGGCGTTCCTTGCGCAGCTGTGCTCGAC
GTTGTCACTGAAGCGGGAAGGGACTGGCTGCTATTGGGCGAAGTGCCGGGGCAGGATCTCCTGTCATCTC
ACCTTGCTCCTGCCGAGAAAGTATCCATCATGGCTGATGCAATGCGGCGGCTGCATACGCTTGATCCGGC
TACCTGCCCATTCGACCACCAAGCGAAACATCGCATCGAGCGAGCACGTACTCGGATGGAAGCCGGTCTT
GTCGATCAGGATGATCTGGACGAAGAGCATCAGGGGCTCGCGCCAGCCGAACTGTTCGCCAGGCTCAAGG
CGAGCATGCCCGACGGCGAGGATCTCGTCGTGACCCATGGCGATGCCTGCTTGCCGAATATCATGGTGGA
AAATGGCCGCTTTTCTGGATTCATCGACTGTGGCCGGCTGGGTGTGGCGGACCGCTATCAGGACATAGCG
TTGGCTACCCGTGATATTGCTGAAGAGCTTGGCGGCGAATGGGCTGACCGCTTCCTCGTGCTTTACGGTA
TCGCCGCTCCCGATTCGCAGCGCATCGCCTTCTATCGCCTTCTTGACGAGTTCTTCTGAGCGGGACTCTG
GGGTTCGAAATGACCGACCAAGCGACGCCCAACCTGCCATCACGAGATTTCGATTCCACCGCCGCCTTCT
ATGAAAGGTTGGGCTTCGGAATCGTTTTCCGGGACGCCGGCTGGATGATCCTCCAGCGCGGGGATCTCAT
GCTGGAGTTCTTCGCCCACCCTAGGGGGAGGCTAACTGAAACACGGAAGGAGACAATACCGGAAGGAACC
CGCGCTATGACGGCAATAAAAAGACAGAATAAAACGCACGGTGTTGGGTCGTTTGTTCATAAACGCGGGG
TTCGGTCCCAGGGCTGGCACTCTGTCGATACCCCACCGAGACCCCATTGGGGCCAATACGCCCGCGTTTC
TTCCTTTTCCCCACCCCACCCCCCAAGTTCGGGTGAAGGCCCAGGGCTCGCAGCCAACGTCGGGGCGGCA
GGCCCTGCCATAGCCTCAGGTTACTCATATATACTTTAGATTGATTTAAAACTTCATTTTTAATTTAAAA
GGATCTAGGTGAAGATCCTTTTTGATAATCTCATGACCAAAATCCCTTAACGTGAGTTTTCGTTCCACTG
AGCGTCAGACCCCGTAGAAAAGATCAAAGGATCTTCTTGAGATCCTTTTTTTCTGCGCGTAATCTGCTGC
TTGCAAACAAAAAAACCACCGCTACCAGCGGTGGTTTGTTTGCCGGATCAAGAGCTACCAACTCTTTTTC
CGAAGGTAACTGGCTTCAGCAGAGCGCAGATACCAAATACTGTTCTTCTAGTGTAGCCGTAGTTAGGCCA
CCACTTCAAGAACTCTGTAGCACCGCCTACATACCTCGCTCTGCTAATCCTGTTACCAGTGGCTGCTGCC
AGTGGCGATAAGTCGTGTCTTACCGGGTTGGACTCAAGACGATAGTTACCGGATAAGGCGCAGCGGTCGG
GCTGAACGGGGGGTTCGTGCACACAGCCCAGCTTGGAGCGAACGACCTACACCGAACTGAGATACCTACA
GCGTGAGCTATGAGAAAGCGCCACGCTTCCCGAAGGGAGAAAGGCGGACAGGTATCCGGTAAGCGGCAGG
GTCGGAACAGGAGAGCGCACGAGGGAGCTTCCAGGGGGAAACGCCTGGTATCTTTATAGTCCTGTCGGGT
TTCGCCACCTCTGACTTGAGCGTCGATTTTTGTGATGCTCGTCAGGGGGGCGGAGCCTATGGAAAAACGC
CAGCAACGCGGCCTTTTTACGGTTCCTGGCCTTTTGCTGGCCTTTTGCTCACATGTTCTTTCCTGCGTTA
TCCCCTGATTCTGTGGATAACCGTATTACCGCCATGCAT
