>Addgene plasmid #129488 | pIRES2-hPAC | depositor partial sequence | sequence record 248613 | human TMEM206
ATGATCCGGCAGGAGCGCTCCACATCCTACCAGGAGCTGAGTGAGGAGTTGGTCCAGGTGGTTGAGAACT
CAGAGCTGGCAGACGAGCAGGACAAGGAGACGGTCAGAGTCCAAGGTCCGGGTATCTTACCAGGCCTGGA
CAGCGAGTCCGCCTCCAGCAGCATCCGCTTCAGCAAGGCCTGCCTGAAGAACGTCTTCTCGGTCCTACTC
ATCTTCATCTACCTGCTGCTCATGGCTGTGGCCGTCTTCCTGGTCTACCGGACCATCACAGACTTTCGTG
AGAAACTCAAGCACCCTGTCATGTCTGTGTCTTACAAGGAAGTGGATCGCTATGATGCCCCAGGTATTGC
CTTGTACCCCGGTCAGGCCCAGTTGCTCAGCTGTAAGCACCATTACGAGGTCATTCCTCCTCTGACAAGC
CCTGGCCAGCCGGGTGACATGAATTGCACCACCCAGAGGATCAACTACACGGACCCCTTCTCCAATCAGA
CTGTGAAATCTGCCCTGATTGTCCAGGGGCCCCGGGAAGTGAAAAAGCGGGAGCTGGTCTTCCTCCAGTT
CCGCCTGAACAAGAGTAGTGAGGACTTCAGCGCCATTGATTACCTCCTCTTCTCTTCTTTCCAGGAGTTC
CTGCAAAGCCCAAACAGGGTAGGCTTCATGCAGGCCTGTGAGAGTGCCTATTCCAGCTGGAAGTTCTCTG
GGGGCTTCCGCACCTGGGTCAAGATGTCACTGGTAAAGACCAAGGAGGAGGATGGGCGGGAAGCAGTGGA
GTTCCGGCAGGAGACAAGTGTGGTTAACTACATTGACCAGAGGCCAGCTGCCAAAAAAAGTGCTCAATTG
TTTTTTGTGGTCTTTGAATGGAAAGATCCTTTCATCCAGAAAGTCCAAGATATAGTCACTGCCAATCCTT
GGAACACAATTGCTCTTCTCTGTGGCGCCTTCTTGGCATTATTTAAAGCAGCAGAGTTTGCCAAACTGAG
TATAAAATGGATGATCAAAATTAGAAAGAGATACCTTAAAAGAAGAGGTCAGGCAACGAGCCACATAAGC
TGA
